Addgene plasmid #59174: FCK-QuasAr2-mRuby2 eFRET
Purpose: Fluorescent membrane voltage sensor
Depositing lab: Adam Cohen. Depositing organization: Harvard University. Publication: Bright and fast multicoloured voltage reporters via electrochromic FRET. Zou P, Zhao Y, Douglass AD, Hochbaum DR, Brinks D, Werley CA, Harrison DJ, Campbell RE, Cohen AE. Nat Commun. 2014 Aug 13;5:4625. doi: 10.1038/ncomms5625. PubMed 25118186.
Backbone
  Vector backbone: FCK(1.3)
  Backbone manufacturer: Pavel Osten
  Backbone size w/o insert (bp): 9235
  Total vector size (bp): 10747
  Vector type: Mammalian Expression, Lentiviral
Growth in bacteria
  Bacterial resistance: Ampicillin, 100 μg/mL
  Growth temperature: 37°C
  Growth strain: Stbl3
  Growth instructions: Use recombinase-free E. coli (e.g., Invitrogen's Stbl3)
  Copy number: Unknown
Gene/Insert
  Gene/Insert name: QuasAr2-mRuby2 eFRET
  Species: Synthetic
  Insert size (bp): 1512
Terms and licenses: Academic/Nonprofit Terms; Industry Terms: Not Available to Industry
How to cite: FCK-QuasAr2-mRuby2 eFRET was a gift from Adam Cohen (Addgene plasmid # 59174 ; http://n2t.net/addgene:59174 ; RRID:Addgene_59174)
