[The description below was written by a language model from this plasmid's Addgene catalogue record and pLannotate feature annotations shown in this document.]
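Description:
FCK-QuasAr2-mRuby2 eFRET is a 10.7 kb HIV-1-based lentiviral transfer plasmid, built on the FCK(1.3) backbone, for expressing a genetically encoded fluorescent membrane voltage sensor in mammalian cells. It is propagated in E. coli through a high-copy ColE1/pUC-type origin with ampicillin selection (AmpR), and the record calls for a recombination-deficient strain, as is usual for plasmids with repeated LTR sequences. The backbone also carries an f1 origin and a BleoR (Zeocin resistance) cassette with both SV40 and EM7 promoters. This cassette lies outside the LTR-flanked region, so it would not be packaged into virus.

The viral genome is transcribed from a CMV enhancer/promoter fused to a truncated 5' LTR. Next come the Ψ packaging signal with a gag fragment, the RRE for Rev-dependent nuclear export, and the cPPT/CTS element, which aids nuclear import of the reverse-transcribed genome. The internal expression cassette uses the mouse CaMKIIα promoter, commonly chosen to favour expression in excitatory neurons, to drive a synthetic 1.5 kb insert. In this insert QuasAr2, an Archaerhodopsin-3 derivative with improved voltage sensitivity, sits directly upstream of the red fluorescent protein mRuby2 (annotated as a fragment). In the electrochromic FRET (eFRET) design, voltage-dependent changes in the rhodopsin's absorption modulate quenching of the attached fluorescent protein, so membrane potential is read out through mRuby2 brightness. A WPRE downstream enhances transcript expression, followed by a truncated 3' LTR and a bGH polyadenylation signal. The construct can be used for direct transfection or lentiviral delivery for optical recording of electrical activity.
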