Features (pLannotate 1.2.2; 31 found; start..end, strand, type, name):
     31..83      -  misc_feature   bom (fragment): basis of mobility region from pBR322
    238..617     +  enhancer       CMV enhancer: human cytomegalovirus immediate early enhancer
    618..817     +  promoter       CMV promoter: human cytomegalovirus (CMV) immediate early promoter
    835..1015    +  LTR            5' LTR (truncated): truncated 5' long terminal repeat (LTR) from HIV-1
   1062..1187    +  misc_feature   HIV-1 Ψ: packaging signal of human immunodeficiency virus type 1
   1171..1534    +  CDS            HIV-1 gag (fragment): gag protein from human immunodeficiency virus 1; gag
   1680..1913    +  misc_feature   RRE: The Rev response element (RRE) of HIV-1 allows for Rev-dependent mRNA export from the nucleus to the cytoplasm.
   2290..2390    +  CDS            Rev (fragment): human immunodeficiency virus 1 (HIV-1) Rev protein; rev; enhances nuclear export of unspliced and incompletely spliced viral mRNAs
   2440..2557    +  misc_feature   cPPT/CTS: central polypurine tract and central termination sequence of HIV-1
   2602..3890    +  promoter       CaMKII promoter: promoter for the mouse calcium/calmodulin-dependent kinase II α subunit
   3903..4634    +  CDS            QuasAr2: achaerhodopsin-3 (Arch) derivative with improved voltage sensitivity (Hochbaum et al., 2014)
   4640..5327    +  CDS            mRuby2 (fragment): monomeric red fluorescent protein derived from mRuby, with improved photophysical properties (Lam et al., 2012)
   5415..5439    +  misc_feature   MCS (fragment): pBluescript multiple cloning site
   5439..6027    +  misc_feature   WPRE: woodchuck hepatitis virus posttranscriptional regulatory element
   5964..6545    +  CDS            nef (fragment): NEF_HV1H2 - Experimental evidence at protein level: Swiss-Prot protein existence level 1. Extracellular Nef protein targets CD4(+) T-lymphocytes for apoptosis by interacting with CXCR4 surface receptors. From Human immunodeficiency virus type 1 group M subtype B (isolate HXB2) (HIV-1).
   6552..6732    +  LTR            5' LTR (truncated): truncated 5' long terminal repeat (LTR) from HIV-1
   6764..6988    +  polyA_signal   bGH poly(A) signal: bovine growth hormone polyadenylation signal
   6992..7013    +  promoter       SV40 promoter (fragment): SV40 enhancer and early promoter
   7034..7462    +  rep_origin     f1 ori (sequence partly withheld): f1 bacteriophage origin of replication; arrow indicates direction of (+) strand synthesis
   7476..7805    +  promoter       SV40 promoter: SV40 enhancer and early promoter
   7853..7900    +  promoter       EM7 promoter: synthetic bacterial promoter&nbsp
   7919..8293    +  CDS            BleoR: antibiotic-binding protein; Sh ble from Streptoalloteichus hindustanus; confers resistance to bleomycin, phleomycin, and Zeocin™
   8303..8428    +  CDS            ble (fragment): BLE_KLEPN - Experimental evidence at protein level: Swiss-Prot protein existence level 1. Binding protein with a strong affinity to the bleomycin family of antibiotics. Binds to CL990; an antimitotic-antibiotic compound. From Klebsiella pneumoniae.
   8423..8544    +  polyA_signal   SV40 poly(A) signal: SV40 polyadenylation signal
   8615..8637    -  protein_bind   lac operator (fragment): The lac repressor binds to the lac operator to inhibit transcription in E. coli. This inhibition can be relieved by adding lactose or isopropyl-β-D-thiogalactopyranoside (IPTG). lac repressor encoded by lacI
   8641..8671    -  promoter       lac promoter: promoter for the E. coli lac operon
   8686..8707    -  protein_bind   CAP binding site: CAP binding activates transcription in the presence of cAMP. E. coli catabolite activator protein
   8720..8812    -  CDS            lacI (fragment): lac repressor; lacI; The lac repressor binds to the lac operator to inhibit transcription in E. coli. This inhibition can be relieved by adding lactose or isopropyl-β-D-thiogalactopyranoside (IPTG).
   8995..9583    -  rep_origin     ori: high-copy-number ColE1/pMB1/pBR322/pUC origin of replication
   9754..10614   -  CDS            AmpR: β-lactamase; bla; confers resistance to ampicillin, carbenicillin, and related antibiotics
  10615..10719   -  promoter       AmpR promoter: bla
>Addgene plasmid #59174 | FCK-QuasAr2-mRuby2 eFRET | depositor full sequence | sequence record 91651 | expected full sequence
GTCGACGGATCGGGAGATCTCCCGATCCCCTATGGTGCACTCTCAGTACAATCTGCTCTGATGCCGCATA
GTTAAGCCAGTATCTGCTCCCTGCTTGTGTGTTGGAGGTCGCTGAGTAGTGCGCGAGCAAAATTTAAGCT
ACAACAAGGCAAGGCTTGACCGACAATTGCATGAAGAATCTGCTTAGGGTTAGGCGTTTTGCGCTGCTTC
GCGATGTACGGGCCAGATATACGCGTTGACATTGATTATTGACTAGTTATTAATAGTAATCAATTACGGG
GTCATTAGTTCATAGCCCATATATGGAGTTCCGCGTTACATAACTTACGGTAAATGGCCCGCCTGGCTGA
CCGCCCAACGACCCCCGCCCATTGACGTCAATAATGACGTATGTTCCCATAGTAACGCCAATAGGGACTT
TCCATTGACGTCAATGGGTGGAGTATTTACGGTAAACTGCCCACTTGGCAGTACATCAAGTGTATCATAT
GCCAAGTACGCCCCCTATTGACGTCAATGACGGTAAATGGCCCGCCTGGCATTATGCCCAGTACATGACC
TTATGGGACTTTCCTACTTGGCAGTACATCTACGTATTAGTCATCGCTATTACCATGGTGATGCGGTTTT
GGCAGTACATCAATGGGCGTGGATAGCGGTTTGACTCACGGGGATTTCCAAGTCTCCACCCCATTGACGT
CAATGGGAGTTTGTTTTGGCACCAAAATCAACGGGACTTTCCAAAATGTCGTAACAACTCCGCCCCATTG
ACGCAAATGGGCGGTAGGCGTGTACGGTGGGAGGTCTATATAAGCAGCGCGTTTTGCCTGTACTGGGTCT
CTCTGGTTAGACCAGATCTGAGCCTGGGAGCTCTCTGGCTAACTAGGGAACCCACTGCTTAAGCCTCAAT
AAAGCTTGCCTTGAGTGCTTCAAGTAGTGTGTGCCCGTCTGTTGTGTGACTCTGGTAACTAGAGATCCCT
CAGACCCTTTTAGTCAGTGTGGAAAATCTCTAGCAGTGGCGCCCGAACAGGGACTTGAAAGCGAAAGGGA
AACCAGAGGAGCTCTCTCGACGCAGGACTCGGCTTGCTGAAGCGCGCACGGCAAGAGGCGAGGGGCGGCG
ACTGGTGAGTACGCCAAAAATTTTGACTAGCGGAGGCTAGAAGGAGAGAGATGGGTGCGAGAGCGTCAGT
ATTAAGCGGGGGAGAATTAGATCGCGATGGGAAAAAATTCGGTTAAGGCCAGGGGGAAAGAAAAAATATA
AATTAAAACATATAGTATGGGCAAGCAGGGAGCTAGAACGATTCGCAGTTAATCCTGGCCTGTTAGAAAC
ATCAGAAGGCTGTAGACAAATACTGGGACAGCTACAACCATCCCTTCAGACAGGATCAGAAGAACTTAGA
TCATTATATAATACAGTAGCAACCCTCTATTGTGTGCATCAAAGGATAGAGATAAAAGACACCAAGGAAG
CTTTAGACAAGATAGAGGAAGAGCAAAACAAAAGTAAGACCACCGCACAGCAAGCGGCCGCTGATCTTCA
GACCTGGAGGAGGAGATATGAGGGACAATTGGAGAAGTGAATTATATAAATATAAAGTAGTAAAAATTGA
ACCATTAGGAGTAGCACCCACCAAGGCAAAGAGAAGAGTGGTGCAGAGAGAAAAAAGAGCAGTGGGAATA
GGAGCTTTGTTCCTTGGGTTCTTGGGAGCAGCAGGAAGCACTATGGGCGCAGCGTCAATGACGCTGACGG
TACAGGCCAGACAATTATTGTCTGGTATAGTGCAGCAGCAGAACAATTTGCTGAGGGCTATTGAGGCGCA
ACAGCATCTGTTGCAACTCACAGTCTGGGGCATCAAGCAGCTCCAGGCAAGAATCCTGGCTGTGGAAAGA
TACCTAAAGGATCAACAGCTCCTGGGGATTTGGGGTTGCTCTGGAAAACTCATTTGCACCACTGCTGTGC
CTTGGAATGCTAGTTGGAGTAATAAATCTCTGGAACAGATTTGGAATCACACGACCTGGATGGAGTGGGA
CAGAGAAATTAACAATTACACAAGCTTAATACACTCCTTAATTGAAGAATCGCAAAACCAGCAAGAAAAG
AATGAACAAGAATTATTGGAATTAGATAAATGGGCAAGTTTGTGGAATTGGTTTAACATAACAAATTGGC
TGTGGTATATAAAATTATTCATAATGATAGTAGGAGGCTTGGTAGGTTTAAGAATAGTTTTTGCTGTACT
TTCTATAGTGAATAGAGTTAGGCAGGGATATTCACCATTATCGTTTCAGACCCACCTCCCAACCCCGAGG
GGACCCGACAGGCCCGAAGGAATAGAAGAAGAAGGTGGAGAGAGAGACAGAGACAGATCCATTCGATTAG
TGAACGGATCGGCACTGCGTGCGCCAATTCTGCAGACAAATGGCAGTATTCATCCACAATTTTAAAAGAA
AAGGGGGGATTGGGGGGTACAGTGCAGGGGAAAGAATAGTAGACATAATAGCAACAGACATACAAACTAA
AGAATTACAAAAACAAATTACAAAAATTCAAAATTTTCGGGTTTATTACAGGGACAGCAGAGATCCAGTT
TGGTTAATTAACATTATGGCCTTAGGTCACTTCATCTCCATGGGGTTCTTCTTCTGATTTTCTAGAAAAT
GAGATGGGGGTGCAGAGAGCTTCCTCAGTGACCTGCCCAGGGTCACATCAGAAATGTCAGAGCTAGAACT
TGAACTCAGATTACTAATCTTAAATTCCATGCCTTGGGGGCATGCAAGTACGATATACAGAAGGAGTGAA
CTCATTAGGGCAGATGACCAATGAGTTTAGGAAAGAAGAGTCCAGGGCAGGGTACATCTACACCACCCGC
CCAGCCCTGGGTGAGTCCAGCCACGTTCACCTCATTATAGTTGCCTCTCTCCAGTCCTACCTTGACGGGA
AGCACAAGCAGAAACTGGGACAGGAGCCCCAGGAGACCAAATCTTCATGGTCCCTCTGGGAGGATGGGTG
GGGAGAGCTGTGGCAGAGGCCTCAGGAGGGGCCCTGCTGCTCAGTGGTGACAGATAGGGGTGAGAAAGCA
GACAGAGTCATTCCGTCAGCATTCTGGGTCTGTTTGGTACTTCTTCTCACGCTAAGGTGGCGGTGTGATA
TGCACAATGGCTAAAAAGCAGGGAGAGCTGGAAAGAAACAAGGACAGAGACAGAGGCCAAGTCAACCAGA
CCAATTCCCAGAGGAAGCAAAGAAACCATTACAGAGACTACAAGGGGGAAGGGAAGGAGAGATGAATTAG
CTTCCCCTGTAAACCTTAGAACCCAGCTGTTGCCAGGGCAACGGGGCAATACCTGTCTCTTCAGAGGAGA
TGAAGTTGCCAGGGTAACTACATCCTGTCTTTCTCAAGGACCATCCCAGAATGTGGCACCCACTAGCCGT
TACCATAGCAACTGCCTCTTTGCCCCACTTAATCCCATCCCGTCTGTTAAAAGGGCCCTATAGTTGGAGG
TGGGGGAGGTAGGAAGAGCGATGATCACTTGTGGACTAAGTTTGTTCGCATCCCCTTCTCCAACCCCCTC
AGTACATCACCCTGGGGGAACAGGGTCCACTTGCTCCTGGGCCCACACAGTCCTGCAGTATTGTGTATAT
AAGGCCAGGGCAAAGAGGAGCAGGTTTTAAAGTGAAAGGCAGGCAGGTGTTGGGGAGGCAGTTACCGGGG
CAACGGGAACAGGGCGTTTCGGAGGTGGTTGCCATGGGGACCTGGATGCTGACGAAGGCTCGCGAGGCTG
TGAGCAGCCACAGTGCCCTGCTCAGAAGCCCCAAGCTCGTCAGTCAAGCCGGTTCTCCGTTTGCACTCAG
GAGCACGGGCAGGCGAGTGGCCCCTAGTTCTGGGGGCAGCGGGGGATCCACCATGGTAAGTATCGCTCTG
CAGGCTGGTTACGACCTACTGGGTGACGGCAGACCTGAAACCCTGTGGCTGGGCATCGGCACTCTGCTGA
TGCTGATTGGAACCTTCTACTTTCTGGTCCGCGGATGGGGAGTCACCGATAAGGATGCCCGGGAATATTA
CGCTGTGACTATCCTGGTGTCCGGAATCGCATCCGCCGCATATCTGTCTATGTTCTTTGGTATCGGGCTT
ACTGAGGTGTCCGTCGGGGGCGAAATGTTGGATATCTATTATGCCAGGTACGCCCAGTGGCTGTTTACCA
CCCCACTTCTGCTGCTGCACCTGGCCCTTCTCGCTAAGGTGGATCGGGTGACCATCGGCACCCTGGTGGG
TGTGGACGCCCTGATGATCGTCACTGGCCTCATCGGAGCCTTGAGCCACACGGCCATAGCCAGATACAGT
TGGTGGTTGTTCTCTACAATTTGCATGATAGTGGTGCTCTATGTTCTGGCTACATCCCTGCGATCTGCTG
CAAAGGAGCGGGGCCCCGAGGTGGCATCTACCTTTAACACCCTGACAGCTCTGGTCTTGGTGCTGTGGAC
CGCTTACCCTATCCTGTGGATCATAGGCACTGAGGGCGCTGGCGTGGTGGGCCTGGGCATCGAAACTCTG
CTGTTTATGGTGTTGGACGTGACTGCCAAGGTCGGCTTTGGCTTTATCCTGTTGAGATCCCGGGCTATTC
TGGGCGACACCGAGTTGAGGATCAAGGAAAATATGCGTATGAAGGTGGTCATGGAAGGTTCGGTCAACGG
CCACCAATTCAAATGCACAGGTGAAGGAGAAGGCAATCCGTACATGGGAACTCAAACCATGAGGATCAAA
GTCATCGAGGGAGGACCCCTGCCATTTGCCTTTGACATTCTTGCCACGTCGTTCATGTATGGCAGCCGTA
CTTTTATCAAGTACCCGAAAGGCATTCCTGATTTCTTTAAACAGTCCTTTCCTGAGGGTTTTACTTGGGA
AAGAGTTACGAGATACGAAGATGGTGGAGTCGTCACCGTCATGCAGGACACCAGCCTTGAGGATGGCTGT
CTCGTTTACCACGTCCAAGTCAGAGGGGTAAACTTTCCCTCCAATGGTCCCGTGATGCAGAAGAAGACCA
AGGGTTGGGAGCCTAATACAGAGATGATGTATCCAGCAGATGGTGGTCTGAGGGGATACACTCATATGGC
ACTGAAAGTTGATGGTGGTGGCCATCTGTCTTGCTCTTTCGTAACAACTTACAGGTCAAAAAAGACCGTC
GGGAACATCAAGATGCCCGGTATCCATGCCGTTGATCACCGCCTGGAAAGGTTAGAGGAAAGTGACAATG
AAATGTTCGTAGTACAACGCGAACACGCAGTTGCCAAGTTCGCCGGGCTTGGTGGTGGCATGGACGAGCT
GTACAAGAGTAGAATCACAAGCGAAGGCGAGTACATCCCCCTGGATCAAATAGACATAAATGTAGGTGGA
TTTTGTTATGAGAATGAAGTATAAGAATTCGATATCAAGCTTATCGATAATCAACCTCTGGATTACAAAA
TTTGTGAAAGATTGACTGGTATTCTTAACTATGTTGCTCCTTTTACGCTATGTGGATACGCTGCTTTAAT
GCCTTTGTATCATGCTATTGCTTCCCGTATGGCTTTCATTTTCTCCTCCTTGTATAAATCCTGGTTGCTG
TCTCTTTATGAGGAGTTGTGGCCCGTTGTCAGGCAACGTGGCGTGGTGTGCACTGTGTTTGCTGACGCAA
CCCCCACTGGTTGGGGCATTGCCACCACCTGTCAGCTCCTTTCCGGGACTTTCGCTTTCCCCCTCCCTAT
TGCCACGGCGGAACTCATCGCCGCCTGCCTTGCCCGCTGCTGGACAGGGGCTCGGCTGTTGGGCACTGAC
AATTCCGTGGTGTTGTCGGGGAAATCATCGTCCTTTCCTTGGCTGCTCGCCTGTGTTGCCACCTGGATTC
TGCGCGGGACGTCCTTCTGCTACGTCCCTTCGGCCCTCAATCCAGCGGACCTTCCTTCCCGCGGCCTGCT
GCCGGCTCTGCGGCCTCTTCCGCGTCTTCGCCTTCGCCCTCAGACGAGTCGGATCTCCCTTTGGGCCGCC
TCCCCGCATCGATACCGTCGACCTCGAGACCTAGAAAAACATGGAGCAATCACAAGTAGCAATACAGCAG
CTACCAATGCTGATTGTGCCTGGCTAGAAGCACAAGAGGAGGAGGAGGTGGGTTTTCCAGTCACACCTCA
GGTACCTTTAAGACCAATGACTTACAAGGCAGCTGTAGATCTTAGCCACTTTTTAAAAGAAAAGGGGGGA
CTGGAAGGGCTAATTCACTCCCAACGAAGACAAGATATCCTTGATCTGTGGATCTACCACACACAAGGCT
ACTTCCCTGATTGGCAGAACTACACACCAGGGCCAGGGATCAGATATCCACTGACCTTTGGATGGTGCTA
CAAGCTAGTACCAGTTGAGCAAGAGAAGGTAGAAGAAGCCAATGAAGGAGAGAACACCCGCTTGTTACAC
CCTGTGAGCCTGCATGGGATGGATGACCCGGAGAGAGAAGTATTAGAGTGGAGGTTTGACAGCCGCCTAG
CATTTCATCACATGGCCCGAGAGCTGCATCCGGACTGTACTGGGTCTCTCTGGTTAGACCAGATCTGAGC
CTGGGAGCTCTCTGGCTAACTAGGGAACCCACTGCTTAAGCCTCAATAAAGCTTGCCTTGAGTGCTTCAA
GTAGTGTGTGCCCGTCTGTTGTGTGACTCTGGTAACTAGAGATCCCTCAGACCCTTTTAGTCAGTGTGGA
AAATCTCTAGCAGGGCCCGTTTAAACCCGCTGATCAGCCTCGACTGTGCCTTCTAGTTGCCAGCCATCTG
TTGTTTGCCCCTCCCCCGTGCCTTCCTTGACCCTGGAAGGTGCCACTCCCACTGTCCTTTCCTAATAAAA
TGAGGAAATTGCATCGCATTGTCTGAGTAGGTGTCATTCTATTCTGGGGGGTGGGGTGGGGCAGGACAGC
AAGGGGGAGGATTGGGAAGACAATAGCAGGCATGCTGGGGATGCGGTGGGCTCTATGGCTTCTGAGGCGG
AAAGAACCAGCTGGGGCTCTAGGGGGTATCCCC
[124 nt withheld, positions 7034-7157]
C
[91 nt withheld, positions 7159-7249]
A
[49 nt withheld, positions 7251-7299]
CCTTTGACGTTGGAGTCCACGTTCTTT
[37 nt withheld, positions 7327-7363]
ACCCTATCTCGGTCTATTCTTTTGATTTATAAGGGATTTTGCCGATTTCGGCCTATTGGTTAAAAAATGA
GCTGATTTAACAAAAATTTAACGCGAATTAATTCTGTGGAATGTGTGTCAGTTAGGGTGTGGAAAGTCCC
CAGGCTCCCCAGCAGGCAGAAGTATGCAAAGCATGCATCTCAATTAGTCAGCAACCAGGTGTGGAAAGTC
CCCAGGCTCCCCAGCAGGCAGAAGTATGCAAAGCATGCATCTCAATTAGTCAGCAACCATAGTCCCGCCC
CTAACTCCGCCCATCCCGCCCCTAACTCCGCCCAGTTCCGCCCATTCTCCGCCCCATGGCTGACTAATTT
TTTTTATTTATGCAGAGGCCGAGGCCGCCTCTGCCTCTGAGCTATTCCAGAAGTAGTGAGGAGGCTTTTT
TGGAGGCCTAGGCTTTTGCAAAAAGCTCCCGGGAGCTTGTATATCCATTTTCGGATCTGATCAGCACGTG
TTGACAATTAATCATCGGCATAGTATATCGGCATAGTATAATACGACAAGGTGAGGAACTAAACCATGGC
CAAGTTGACCAGTGCCGTTCCGGTGCTCACCGCGCGCGACGTCGCCGGAGCGGTCGAGTTCTGGACCGAC
CGGCTCGGGTTCTCCCGGGACTTCGTGGAGGACGACTTCGCCGGTGTGGTCCGGGACGACGTGACCCTGT
TCATCAGCGCGGTCCAGGACCAGGTGGTGCCGGACAACACCCTGGCCTGGGTGTGGGTGCGCGGCCTGGA
CGAGCTGTACGCCGAGTGGTCGGAGGTCGTGTCCACGAACTTCCGGGACGCCTCCGGGCCGGCCATGACC
GAGATCGGCGAGCAGCCGTGGGGGCGGGAGTTCGCCCTGCGCGACCCGGCCGGCAACTGCGTGCACTTCG
TGGCCGAGGAGCAGGACTGACACGTGCTACGAGATTTCGATTCCACCGCCGCCTTCTATGAAAGGTTGGG
CTTCGGAATCGTTTTCCGGGACGCCGGCTGGATGATCCTCCAGCGCGGGGATCTCATGCTGGAGTTCTTC
GCCCACCCCAACTTGTTTATTGCAGCTTATAATGGTTACAAATAAAGCAATAGCATCACAAATTTCACAA
ATAAAGCATTTTTTTCACTGCATTCTAGTTGTGGTTTGTCCAAACTCATCAATGTATCTTATCATGTCTG
TATACCGTCGACCTCTAGCTAGAGCTTGGCGTAATCATGGTCATAGCTGTTTCCTGTGTGAAATTGTTAT
CCGCTCACAATTCCACACAACATACGAGCCGGAAGCATAAAGTGTAAAGCCTGGGGTGCCTAATGAGTGA
GCTAACTCACATTAATTGCGTTGCGCTCACTGCCCGCTTTCCAGTCGGGAAACCTGTCGTGCCAGCTGCA
TTAATGAATCGGCCAACGCGCGGGGAGAGGCGGTTTGCGTATTGGGCGCTCTTCCGCTTCCTCGCTCACT
GACTCGCTGCGCTCGGTCGTTCGGCTGCGGCGAGCGGTATCAGCTCACTCAAAGGCGGTAATACGGTTAT
CCACAGAATCAGGGGATAACGCAGGAAAGAACATGTGAGCAAAAGGCCAGCAAAAGGCCAGGAACCGTAA
AAAGGCCGCGTTGCTGGCGTTTTTCCATAGGCTCCGCCCCCCTGACGAGCATCACAAAAATCGACGCTCA
AGTCAGAGGTGGCGAAACCCGACAGGACTATAAAGATACCAGGCGTTTCCCCCTGGAAGCTCCCTCGTGC
GCTCTCCTGTTCCGACCCTGCCGCTTACCGGATACCTGTCCGCCTTTCTCCCTTCGGGAAGCGTGGCGCT
TTCTCATAGCTCACGCTGTAGGTATCTCAGTTCGGTGTAGGTCGTTCGCTCCAAGCTGGGCTGTGTGCAC
GAACCCCCCGTTCAGCCCGACCGCTGCGCCTTATCCGGTAACTATCGTCTTGAGTCCAACCCGGTAAGAC
ACGACTTATCGCCACTGGCAGCAGCCACTGGTAACAGGATTAGCAGAGCGAGGTATGTAGGCGGTGCTAC
AGAGTTCTTGAAGTGGTGGCCTAACTACGGCTACACTAGAAGAACAGTATTTGGTATCTGCGCTCTGCTG
AAGCCAGTTACCTTCGGAAAAAGAGTTGGTAGCTCTTGATCCGGCAAACAAACCACCGCTGGTAGCGGTG
GTTTTTTTGTTTGCAAGCAGCAGATTACGCGCAGAAAAAAAGGATCTCAAGAAGATCCTTTGATCTTTTC
TACGGGGTCTGACGCTCAGTGGAACGAAAACTCACGTTAAGGGATTTTGGTCATGAGATTATCAAAAAGG
ATCTTCACCTAGATCCTTTTAAATTAAAAATGAAGTTTTAAATCAATCTAAAGTATATATGAGTAAACTT
GGTCTGACAGTTACCAATGCTTAATCAGTGAGGCACCTATCTCAGCGATCTGTCTATTTCGTTCATCCAT
AGTTGCCTGACTCCCCGTCGTGTAGATAACTACGATACGGGAGGGCTTACCATCTGGCCCCAGTGCTGCA
ATGATACCGCGAGACCCACGCTCACCGGCTCCAGATTTATCAGCAATAAACCAGCCAGCCGGAAGGGCCG
AGCGCAGAAGTGGTCCTGCAACTTTATCCGCCTCCATCCAGTCTATTAATTGTTGCCGGGAAGCTAGAGT
AAGTAGTTCGCCAGTTAATAGTTTGCGCAACGTTGTTGCCATTGCTACAGGCATCGTGGTGTCACGCTCG
TCGTTTGGTATGGCTTCATTCAGCTCCGGTTCCCAACGATCAAGGCGAGTTACATGATCCCCCATGTTGT
GCAAAAAAGCGGTTAGCTCCTTCGGTCCTCCGATCGTTGTCAGAAGTAAGTTGGCCGCAGTGTTATCACT
CATGGTTATGGCAGCACTGCATAATTCTCTTACTGTCATGCCATCCGTAAGATGCTTTTCTGTGACTGGT
GAGTACTCAACCAAGTCATTCTGAGAATAGTGTATGCGGCGACCGAGTTGCTCTTGCCCGGCGTCAATAC
GGGATAATACCGCGCCACATAGCAGAACTTTAAAAGTGCTCATCATTGGAAAACGTTCTTCGGGGCGAAA
ACTCTCAAGGATCTTACCGCTGTTGAGATCCAGTTCGATGTAACCCACTCGTGCACCCAACTGATCTTCA
GCATCTTTTACTTTCACCAGCGTTTCTGGGTGAGCAAAAACAGGAAGGCAAAATGCCGCAAAAAAGGGAA
TAAGGGCGACACGGAAATGTTGAATACTCATACTCTTCCTTTTTCAATATTATTGAAGCATTTATCAGGG
TTATTGTCTCATGAGCGGATACATATTTGAATGTATTTAGAAAAATAAACAAATAGGGGTTCCGCGCACA
TTTCCCCGAAAAGTGCCACCTGAC
