>Addgene plasmid #59174 | FCK-QuasAr2-mRuby2 eFRET | depositor partial sequence | sequence record 91652 | N-terminus
NNNNNNNNNNNNNNNNNNNANNNNNNNCTCGTCAGTCAAGCCGGTTCTCCGTTTGCACTCAGGAGCACGG
GCAGGCGAGTGGCCCCTAGTTCTGGGGGCAGCGGGGGATCCACCATGGTAAGTATCGCTCTGCAGGCTGG
TTACGACCTACTGGGTGACGGCAGACCTGAAACCCTGTGGCTGGGCATCGGCACTCTGCTGATGCTGATT
GGAACCTTCTACTTTCTGGTCCGCGGATGGGGAGTCACCGATAAGGATGCCCGGGAATATTACGCTGTGA
CTATCCTGGTGTCCGGAATCGCATCCGCCGCATATCTGTCTATGTTCTTTGGTATCGGGCTTACTGAGGT
GTCCGTCGGGGGCGAAATGTTGGATATCTATTATGCCAGGTACGCCCAGTGGCTGTTTACCACCCCACTT
CTGCTGCTGCACCTGGCCCTTCTCGCTAAGGTGGATCGGGTGACCATCGGCACCCTGGTGGGTGTGGACG
CCCTGATGATCGTCACTGGCCTCATCGGAGCCTTGAGCCACACGGCCATAGCCAGATACAGTTGGTGGTT
GTTCTCTACAATTTGCATGATAGTGGTGCTCTATGTTCTGGCTACATCCCTGCGATCTGCTGCAAAGGAG
CGGGGCCCCGAGGTGGCATCTACCTTTAACACCCTGACAGCTCTGGTCTTGGTGCTGTGGACCGCTTACC
CTATCCTGTGGATCATAGGCACTGAGGGCGCTGGCGTGGTGGGCCTGGGCATCGAAACTCTGCTGTTTAT
GGTGTTGGACGTGACTGCCAAGGTCGGCTTTGGCTTTATCCTGTTGAGATCCCGGGCTATTCTGGGCGAC
ACCGAGTTGANGATCAAGGAAAATATGCGTATGAAGGTGGTCATGGAAGGNTCGGTCAACGGCCACCAAT
TCAAATGCACANGTGAAGGAGAAGGCAATCCGTACATGGGAACTCAAACCATGAGGATCAAAGTCATCGA
GGGAGGACCCCTGCCATTTGCCTTTGACATTCTTGCCACGTCNTTCATGTATGGCAGCCGTACTTTTATC
AAGTACCCGAAAGGGCATTCCTGN
