>Addgene plasmid #59174 | FCK-QuasAr2-mRuby2 eFRET | depositor partial sequence | sequence record 91653 | N-terminus
CNNNNNNNNNNNNNCTGANNCCTGTGGCTGGGCATCGGCACTCTGCTGATGCTGATTGGAACCTTCTACT
TTCTGGTCCGCGGATGGGGAGTCACCGATAAGGATGCCCGGGAATATTACGCTGTGACTATCCTGGTGTC
CGGAATCGCATCCGCCGCATATCTGTCTATGTTCTTTGGTATCGGGCTTACTGAGGTGTCCGTCGGGGGC
GAAATGTTGGATATCTATTATGCCAGGTACGCCCAGTGGCTGTTTACCACCCCACTTCTGCTGCTGCACC
TGGCCCTTCTCGCTAAGGTGGATCGGGTGACCATCGGCACCCTGGTGGGTGTGGACGCCCTGATGATCGT
CACTGGCCTCATCGGAGCCTTGAGCCACACGGCCATAGCCAGATACAGTTGGTGGTTGTTCTCTACAATT
TGCATGATAGTGGTGCTCTATGTTCTGGCTACATCCCTGCGATCTGCTGCAAAGGAGCGGGGCCCCGAGG
TGGCATCTACCTTTAACACCCTGACAGCTCTGGTCTTGGTGCTGTGGACCGCTTACCCTATCCTGTGGAT
CATAGGCACTGAGGGCGCTGGCGTGGTGGGCCTGGGCATCGAAACTCTGCTGTTTATGGTGTTGGACGTG
ACTGCCAAGGTCGGCTTTGGCTTTATCCTGTTGAGATCCCGGGCTATTCTGGGCGACACCGAGTTGAGGA
TCAAGGAAAATATGCGTATGAAGGTGGTCATGGAAGGTTCGGTCAACGGCCACCAATTCAAATGCACAGG
TGAAGGAGAAGGCAATCCGTACATGGGAACTCAAACCATGAGGATCAAAGTCATCGAGGGAGGACCCCTG
CCATTTGCCTTTGACATTCTTGCCACGTCGTTCATGTATGGCAGCCGTACTTTTATCAAGTACCCGAAAG
GCATTCCTGANTTCTTTAAACAGTCCTTTCCTGAGGGTTTTACTTGGGAAAGAGTTACGAGATACGANAT
GGTGNNTCGTCNCNTCATGCNNNCNCNGCCTTGNNNTGGNTGTCTCGTTTACCACGTCCAANTCAGAGGG
GTAAACTTTCCCTCCNATG
