>Addgene plasmid #59174 | FCK-QuasAr2-mRuby2 eFRET | depositor partial sequence | sequence record 91654 | C-terminus
NNNNNNNNNNNNNNNNNNNCTNTTCTGGGCGANNCCGAGTTGAGGATCAAGGAAAATATGCGTATGAAGG
TGGTCATGGAAGGTTCGGTCAACGGCCACCAATTCAAATGCACAGGTGAAGGAGAAGGCAATCCGTACAT
GGGAACTCAAACCATGAGGATCAAAGTCATCGAGGGAGGACCCCTGCCATTTGCCTTTGACATTCTTGCC
ACGTCGTTCATGTATGGCAGCCGTACTTTTATCAAGTACCCGAAAGGCATTCCTGATTTCTTTAAACAGT
CCTTTCCTGAGGGTTTTACTTGGGAAAGAGTTACGAGATACGAAGATGGTGGAGTCGTCACCGTCATGCA
GGACACCAGCCTTGAGGATGGCTGTCTCGTTTACCACGTCCAAGTCAGAGGGGTAAACTTTCCCTCCAAT
GGTCCCGTGATGCAGAAGAAGACCAAGGGTTGGGAGCCTAATACAGAGATGATGTATCCAGCAGATGGTG
GTCTGAGGGGATACACTCATATGGCACTGAAAGTTGATGGTGGTGGCCATCTGTCTTGCTCTTTCGTAAC
AACTTACAGGTCAAAAAAGACCGTCGGGAACATCAAGATGCCCGGTATCCATGCCGTTGATCACCGCCTG
GAAAGGTTAGAGGAAAGTGACAATGAAATGTTCGTAGTACAACGCGAACACGCAGTTGCCAAGTTCGCCG
GGCTTGGTGGTGGCATGGACGAGCTGTACAAGAGTAGAATCACAAGCGAAGGCGAGTACATCCCCCTGGA
TCAAATAGACATAAATGTAGGTGGATTTTGTTATGAGAATGAAGTATAAGAATTCGATATCAAGCTTATC
GATAATCAACCTCTGGATTACAAAATTTGTGAAAGATTGACTGGTATTCTTAACTATGTTGCTCCTTTTA
CGCTATGTGGATACGCTGCTTTAATGCCTTTGTATCATGCTATTGCTTCCCGTATGGCTTTCATTTTCTC
CTCCTTGTATAAATCCTGGNNGCTGTCTCTTTATGAGGAGTNGNNGNCCGNNNNCNGGNAACGNNNNTNN
NTGNNCTNN
