>Addgene plasmid #59174 | FCK-QuasAr2-mRuby2 eFRET | addgene partial sequence | sequence record 93348 | mCaMKIIapro-F 5'-gcctctttgccccacttaat-3'
GTTGGAGGTGGGGGAGGTAGGAAGAGCGATGATCACTTGTGGACTAAGTTTGTTCGCATCCCCTTCTCCA
ACCCCCTCAGTACATCACCCTGGGGGAACAGGGTCCACTTGCTCCTGGGCCCACACAGTCCTGCAGTATT
GTGTATATAAGGCCAGGGCAAAGAGGAGCAGGTTTTAAAGTGAAAGGCAGGCAGGTGTTGGGGAGGCAGT
TACCGGGGCAACGGGAACAGGGCGTTTCGGAGGTGGTTGCCATGGGGACCTGGATGCTGACGAAGGCTCG
CGAGGCTGTGAGCAGCCACAGTGCCCTGCTCAGAAGCCCCAAGCTCGTCAGTCAAGCCGGTTCTCCGTTT
GCACTCAGGAGCACGGGCAGGCGAGTGGCCCCTAGTTCTGGGGGCAGCGGGGGATCCACCATGGTAAGTA
TCGCTCTGCAGGCTGGTTACGACCTACTGGGTGACGGCAGACCTGAAACCCTGTGGCTGGGCATCGGCAC
TCTGCTGATGCTGATTGGAACCTTCTACTTTCTGGTCCGCGGATGGGGAGTCACCGATAAGGATGCCCGG
GAATATTACGCTGTGACTATCCTGGTGTCCGGAATCGCATCCGC
