>Addgene plasmid #59174 | FCK-QuasAr2-mRuby2 eFRET | addgene partial sequence | sequence record 93393 | WPRE-R 5'-CATAGCGTAAAAGGAGCAACA-3'
ATTTTGTAATCCAGAGGTTGATTATCGATAAGCTTGATATCGAATTCTTATACTTCATTCTCATAACAAA
ATCCACCTACATTTATGTCTATTTGATCCAGGGGGATGTACTCGCCTTCGCTTGTGATTCTACTCTTGTA
CAGCTCGTCCATGCCACCACCAAGCCCGGCGAACTTGGCAACTGCGTGTTCGCGTTGTACTACGAACATT
TCATTGTCACTTTCCTCTAACCTTTCCAGGCGGTGATCAACGGCATGGATACCGGGCATCTTGATGTTCC
CGACGGTCTTTTTTGACCTGTAAGTTGTTACGAAAGAGCAAGACAGATGGCCACCACCATCAACTTTCAG
TGCCATATGAGTGTATCCCCTCAGACCACCATCTGCTGGATACATCATCTCTGTATTAGGCTCCCAACCC
TTGGTCTTCTTCTGCATCACGGGACCATTGGAGGGAAAGTTTACCCCTCTGACTTGGACGTGGTAAACGA
GACAGCCATCCTCAAGGCTGGTGTCCTGCATGACGGTGACGACTCCACCATCTTCGTATCTCGTAACTCT
TTCCCAAGTAAAACCCTCAGGAAAGGACTGTTTAAAGAAATCAGGAATGCCTTTCGGGTACTTGATAAAA
GTACGGCTGCCATACATGAACGACGTGGCAAGAATGTCA
